>Addgene plasmid #217497 | pKJ223 | addgene full sequence | sequence record 442958 | Addgene NGS Result
GCACGAGGGAGCTTCCAGGGGGAAACGCCTGGTATCTTTATAGTCCTGTCGGGTTTCGCCACCTCTGACT
TGAGCGTCGATTTTTGTGATGCTCGTCAGGGGGGCGGAGCCTATGGAAAAACGCCAGCAACGCGGCCTTT
TTACGGTTCCTGGCCTTTTGCTGGCCTTTTGCTCACATGTTCTTTCCTGCGTTATCCCCTGATTCTGTGG
ATAACCGTATTACCGCCTTTGAGTGAGCTGATACCGCTCGCCGCAGCCGAACGACCGAGCGCAGCGAGGT
CGGCGATATAGGCGCGAGCAACCGCCCCTGTGGCGCCGGTGATGCCGGCCACGATGCGTCCGGCGTAGAG
GATCTGCTCATGTTTGACAGCTTATCATCGATGCATAATGTGCCTGTCAAATGGACGAAGCAGGGATTCT
GCAAACCCTATGCTACTCCCTCGAGCCGTCAATTGTCTGATTCGTTACCAATTATACTAGCTCCGGCAAA
AAAACGGGCAAGGTGTCACCACCCTGCCCTTTTTCTTTAAAACCGAAAAGATTACTTCGCGTTTGCCACC
TGACGTCTAATACGACTCACTATAGGGAATTGTGAGCGGATAACAATTCCCCGGATCCCGCTCGAGTGGA
GGGAACTGACAACTGTAGAGTGGAGATCACCGACGAACGCTGGACCTCAAAGACGTGTGGCATGTGCAGA
TCCATCCACCGCGAACTTGGGGCAAAAGAACTATTCGAGTGCCCCAACTGCCACTACACCTGCCACAGAG
ACGTGCACGGAGCTCGAAACATCTTGCTGAGAAGCTTCGGACAGTTTCCAGTCTAGAAAAACACGAACTT
TTTCCTTGGCCCAAGGATTGCCAAACACCACTCAAATCCTCGTTCAGGGGCCTCGAGTGGCTGGGCATAT
ATGGGTTAGCAGCCACCTCCTTGTTATTGGGCCGGCATGGTCCCAGCCTCCTCGCTGGCGCCGGCTGGGC
AACATGCTTCGGCATGGCGAATGGGACGCGGCCGCCTAGCATAACCCCTTGGGGCCTCTAAACGGGTCTT
GAGGGGTTTTTTGGCTAGCGCTGAGGTCTGCCTCGTGAAGAAGGTGTTGCTGACTCATACCAGGCCTGAA
TCGCCCCATCATCCAGCCAGAAAGTGAGGGAGCCACGGTTGATGAGAGCTTTGTTGTAGGTGGACCAGTT
GGTGATTTTGAACTTTTGCTTTGCCACGGAACGGTCTGCGTTGTCGGGAAGATGCGTGATCTGATCCTTC
AACTCAGCAAAAGTTCGATTTATTCAACAAAGCCACGTTGTGTCTCAAAATCTCTGATGTTACATTGCAC
AAGATAAAAATATATCATCATGAACAATAAAACTGTCTGCTTACATAAACAGTAATACAAGGGGTGTTAT
GAGCCATATTCAACGGGAAACGTCTTGCTCCAGGCCGCGATTAAATTCCAACATGGATGCTGATTTATAT
GGGTATAAATGGGCTCGCGATAATGTCGGGCAATCAGGTGCGACAATCTATCGATTGTATGGGAAGCCCG
ATGCGCCAGAGTTGTTTCTGAAACATGGCAAAGGTAGCGTTGCCAATGATGTTACAGATGAGATGGTCAG
ACTAAACTGGCTGACGGAATTTATGCCTCTTCCGACCATCAAGCATTTTATCCGTACTCCTGATGATGCA
TGGTTACTCACCACTGCGATCCCCGGGAAAACAGCATTCCAGGTATTAGAAGAATATCCTGATTCAGGTG
AAAATATTGTTGATGCGCTGGCAGTGTTCCTGCGCCGGTTGCATTCGATTCCTGTTTGTAATTGTCCTTT
TAACAGCGATCGCGTATTTCGTCTCGCTCAGGCGCAATCACGAATGAATAACGGTTTGGTTGATGCGAGT
GATTTTGATGACGAGCGTAATGGCTGGCCTGTTGAACAAGTCTGGAAAGAAATGCATAAGCTTTTGCCAT
TCTCACCGGATTCAGTCGTCACTCATGGTGATTTCTCACTTGATAACCTTATTTTTGACGAGGGGAAATT
AATAGGTTGTATTGATGTTGGACGAGTCGGAATCGCAGACCGATACCAGGATCTTGCCATCCTATGGAAC
TGCCTCGGTGAGTTTTCTCCTTCATTACAGAAACGGCTTTTTCAAAAATATGGTATTGATAATCCTGATA
TGAATAAATTGCAGTTTCATTTGATGCTCGATGAGTTTTTCTAATCAGAATTGGTTAATTGGTTGTAACA
CTGGCAGAGCATTACGCTGACTTGACGGGACTCGAGATTACCGCCTTTGAGTGAGCTGATACCGCTCGCC
GCAGCCGAACGACCGAGCGCAGCGAGTCAGTGAGCGAGGAAGCCTGCATAACGCTGAGAGATCCCCTCAT
AATTTCCCCAAAGCGTAACCATGTGTGAATAAATTTTGAGCTAGTAGGGTTGCAGCCACGAGTAAGTCTT
CCCTTGTTATTGTGTAGCCAGAATGCCGCAAAACTTCCATGCCTAAGCGAACTGTTGAGAGTACGTTTCG
ATTTCTGACTGTGTTAGCCTGGAAGTGCTTGTCCCAACCTTGTTTCTGAGCATGAACGCCCGCAAGCCAA
CATGTTAGTTGAAGCATCAGGGCGATTAGCAGCATGATATCAAAACGCTCTGAGCTGCTCGTTCGGCTAT
GGCGTAGGCCTAGTCCGTAGGCAGGACTTTTCAAGTCTCGGAAGGTTTCTTCAATCTGCATTCGCTTCGA
ATAGATATTAACAAGTTGTTTGGGTGTTCGAATTTCAACAGGTAAGTTAGTTGCTAGAATCCATGGCTCC
TTTGCCGACGCTGAGTAGATTTTAGGTGACGGGTGGTGACAATGAGTCCGTGTCGAGCGCTGATTTTTTC
GGCCTTTAGAGCGAGATTTATACAATAGAATTTGGCATGAGATTGGATTGCTTTTAGTCAGCCTCTTATA
GCCTAAAGTCTTTGAGTGACTAGATGACATATCATGTAAGTTGCTGATAGGTTTCCAGTTTTCCGCTCCT
AGGTCTGCATATTGTACTTTTCCTCTTACTCGACTTAACCAGTACCAACCCAGCTTCTCAACGGATTTAT
ACCATGGCACTTTAAAGCCAGCATCACTGACAATGAGCGGTGTGGTGTTACTCGGTAGAATGCTCGCAAG
GTCGGCTAGAAATTGGTCATGAGCTTTCTTTGAACATTGCTCTGAAAGCGGGAACGCTTTCTCATAAAGA
GTAACAGAACGACCGTGTAGTGCGACTGAAGCTCGCAATACCATAAGCCGTTTTTGCTCACGGATATCAG
ACCAGTCAACAAGTACAATGGGCATCGTATTGCCCGAACAGATAAAGCTAGCATGCCAACGGTATACAGC
GAGTCGCTCTTTGTGGAGGTGACGATTACCTAACAATCGGTCGATTCGTTTGATGTTATGTTTTGTTCTC
GCTTTGGTTGGCAGGTTACGGCCAAGTTCGGTAAGAGTGAGAGTTTTACAGTCAAGTAAGGCGTGGCAAG
CCAACGTTAAGCTGTTGAGTCGTTTTAAGTGTAATTCGGGGCAGAATTGGTAAAGAGAGTCGTGTAAAAT
ATCGAGTTCGCACATTTTGTTGTCTGATTATTGATTTTTGGCGAAACCATTTGATCATATGACAAGATGT
GTATCTACCTTAACTTAATGATTTTGATAAAAATCATTAGGGGATTCATCAGTGCATAACGCGAAGTAAT
CTTTTCGGTTTTAAAGAAAAAGGGCAGGGTGGTGACACCTTGCCCTTTTTTGCCGGACTGCAGCAATGGC
AACAACGTTGCGCAAACTATTAACTGGCGAACTACTTACTCTAGCTTCCCGGCAACAATTAATAGACTGG
ATGGAGGCGGATAAAGTTGCAGGACCACTTCTGCGCTCGGCCCTTCCGGCTGGCTGGTTTATTGCTGATA
AATCTGGAGCCGGTGAGCGTGGGTCTCGCGGTATCATTGCAGCACTGGGGCCAGATGGTAAGCCCTCCCG
TATCGTAGTTATCTACACGACGGGGAGTCAGGCAACTATGGATGAACGAAATAGACAGATCGCTGAGATA
GGTGCCTCACTGATTAAGCATTGGTAACTGTCAGACCAAGTTTACTCATATATACTTTAGATTGATTTAA
AACTTCATTTTTAATTTAAAAGGATCTAGGTGAAGATCCTTTTTGATAATCTCATGACCAAAATCCCTTA
ACGTGAGTTTTCGTTCCACTGAGCGTCAGACCCCGTAGAAAAGATCAAAGGATCTTCTTGAGATCCTTTT
TTTCTGCGCGTAATCTGCTGCTTGCAAACAAAAAAACCACCGCTACCAGCGGTGGTTTGTTTGCCGGATC
AAGAGCTACCAACTCTTTTTCCGAAGGTAACTGGCTTCAGCAGAGCGCAGATACCAAATACTGTCCTTCT
AGTGTAGCCGTAGTTAGGCCACCACTTCAAGAACTCTGTAGCACCGCCTACATACCTCGCTCTGCTAATC
CTGTTACCAGTGGCTGCTGCCAGTGGCGATAAGTCGTGTCTTACCGGGTTGGACTCAAGACGATAGTTAC
CGGATAAGGCGCAGCGGTCGGGCTGAACGGGGGGTTCGTGCACACAGCCCAGCTTGGAGCGAACGACCTA
CACCGAACTGAGATACCTACAGCGTGAGCTATGAGAAAGCGCCACGCTTCCCGAAGGGAGAAAGGCGGAC
AGGTATCCGGTAAGCGGCAGGGTCGGAACAGGAGAGC
Features (pLannotate 1.2.2; 13 found; start..end, strand, type, name):
    279..354     -  CDS            TcR (fragment): tetracycline efflux protein; tet; confers resistance to tetracycline
    364..382     +  promoter       tet promoter (fragment): E. coli promoter for tetracycline efflux protein gene
    482..541     +  terminator     his operon terminator: This putative transcriptin terminator from the E. coli his operon has a 2-bp deletion introduced during synthesis. Its efficiency has not been determined.
    568..586     +  promoter       T7 promoter: promoter for bacteriophage T7 RNA polymerase
    586..610     +  protein_bind   lac operator: The lac repressor binds to the lac operator to inhibit transcription in E. coli. This inhibition can be relieved by adding lactose or isopropyl-β-D-thiogalactopyranoside (IPTG). lac repressor encoded by lacI
    665..802     +  CDS            A625_PBCV1 (fragment): Protein inferred from homology: Swiss-Prot protein existence level 3. From Paramecium bursaria Chlorella virus 1 (PBCV-1).
   1016..1063    +  terminator     T7 terminator: transcription terminator for bacteriophage T7 RNA polymerase
   1068..1214    -  CDS            TRA2_ECOLX (fragment): Protein predicted: Swiss-Prot protein existence level 4. Required for transposition of transposon Tn903. From Escherichia coli.
   1399..2214    +  CDS            KanR: aminoglycoside phosphotransferase; aph(3')-Ia; confers resistance to kanamycin in bacteria or G418 (Geneticin®) in eukaryotes
   3577..3646    +  ncRNA          RNA-OUT: Accession: RF00240 - RNA-OUT
   3710..3767    -  terminator     his operon terminator: This putative transcriptin terminator from the E. coli his operon has a 2-bp deletion introduced during synthesis. Its efficiency has not been determined.
   3772..4086    +  CDS            bla(M) (fragment): β-lactamase lacking the signal sequence; bla(M); allows cytosolic expression of β-lactamase
   4258..119     +  rep_origin     ori (across the origin): high-copy-number ColE1/pMB1/pBR322/pUC origin of replication
