[The description below was written by a language model from this plasmid's Addgene catalogue record and pLannotate feature annotations shown in this document.]
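Description:
pKJ223 is a bacterial expression plasmid that produces the guide RNA for BaFnuc, an RNA-guided DNA endonuclease from the snail Batillaria attramentaria. It was made as part of work describing programmable RNA-guided nucleases in eukaryotes and their viruses. The catalogue lists the backbone as pcDNA, but the annotated 4.7 kb sequence shows only prokaryotic elements. These comprise a high-copy ColE1/pUC-type origin of replication and an intact aph(3')-Ia kanamycin resistance gene, which matches the recorded kanamycin selection. No mammalian promoter or polyadenylation signal was annotated.

The expression unit consists of a T7 promoter immediately followed by a lac operator, with a T7 terminator about 400 bp downstream. Transcription therefore depends on T7 RNA polymerase and can be held in check by lac repressor until induced with IPTG; no lacI gene is annotated on the plasmid. The guide RNA scaffold, inserted by Gibson assembly, presumably lies between the operator and the terminator, although the annotation software did not label it as such. The only hit in that interval is a short fragment with homology to a Chlorella virus PBCV-1 protein, which may be a similarity-based match rather than a functional coding sequence. His operon terminators flank parts of the plasmid and probably insulate the cassette from read-through.

The remaining annotations are partial: fragments of the tetracycline resistance gene and its promoter, a Tn903 transposase remnant next to KanR, a truncated β-lactamase segment and an RNA-OUT element. These look like backbone remnants, and the record assigns them no function. The nuclease is not encoded here, so the plasmid would be paired with a separate BaFnuc expression construct.
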