Addgene plasmid #217497: pKJ223
Purpose: Bacterial expression of BaFnuc guide RNA
Depositing lab: Omar Abudayyeh & Jonathan Gootenberg. Depositing organization: Massachusetts Institute of Technology. Publication: Programmable RNA-guided DNA endonucleases are widespread in eukaryotes and their viruses. Jiang K, Lim J, Sgrizzi S, Trinh M, Kayabolen A, Yutin N, Bao W, Kato K, Koonin EV, Gootenberg JS, Abudayyeh OO. Sci Adv. 2023 Sep 29;9(39):eadk0171. doi: 10.1126/sciadv.adk0171. Epub 2023 Sep 27. PubMed 37756409.
Backbone
  Vector backbone: pcDNA
  Vector type: Bacterial Expression
Growth in bacteria
  Bacterial resistance: Kanamycin, 50 μg/mL
  Growth temperature: 37°C
  Growth strain: NEB Stable
  Copy number: High Copy
Gene/Insert
  Gene/Insert name: BaFnuc guide RNA scaffold
  Species: Batillaria attramentaria
  Cloning method: Gibson Cloning
Terms and licenses: Academic/Nonprofit Terms; Industry Terms: Not Available to Industry
How to cite: pKJ223 was a gift from Omar Abudayyeh & Jonathan Gootenberg (Addgene plasmid # 217497 ; http://n2t.net/addgene:217497 ; RRID:Addgene_217497)
